>Addgene plasmid #171304 | pFTK032 | addgene full sequence | sequence record 350159 | Addgene NGS Result
GTGGCTCTTCAGTGGACGAAAGGGCCTCGTGATACGCCTATTTTTATAGGTTAATGTCATGATAATAATG
GTTTCTTAGACGTCAGGTGGCACTTTTCGGGGAAATGTGCGCGGAACCCCTATTTGTTTATTTTTCTAAA
TACATTCAAATATGTATCCGCTCATGAGACAATAACCCTGATAAATGCTTCAATAATATTGAAAAAGGAA
GAGTATGCGCTCACGCAACTGGTCCAGAACCTTGACCGAACGCAGCGGTGGTAACGGCGCAGTGGCGGTT
TTCATGGCTTGTTATGACTGTTTTTTTTTGGGGTACAGTCTATGCCTCGGGCATCCAAGCAGCAAGCGCG
TTACGCCGTGGGTCGATGTTTGATGTTATGGAGCAGCAACGATGTTACGCAGCAGGGCAGTCGCCCTAAA
ACAAAGTTAAACATCATGAGGGAAGCGGTGATCGCCGAAGTATCGACTCAACTATCAGAGGTAGTTGGCG
TCATCGAGCGCCATCTCGAACCGACGTTGCTGGCCGTACATTTGTACGGCTCCGCAGTGGATGGCGGCCT
GAAGCCACACAGCGATATTGATTTGCTGGTTACGGTGACCGTAAGGCTTGATGAAACAACGCGGCGAGCT
TTGATCAACGACCTTTTGGAAACTTCGGCTTCCCCTGGAGAGAGCGAGATTCTCCGCGCTGTAGAAGTCA
CCATTGTTGTGCACGACGACATCATTCCGTGGCGTTATCCAGCTAAGCGCGAACTGCAATTTGGAGAATG
GCAGCGCAATGACATTCTTGCAGGTATCTTCGAGCCAGCCACGATCGACATTGATCTGGCTATCTTGCTG
ACAAAAGCAAGAGAACATAGCGTTGCCTTGGTAGGTCCAGCGGCGGAGGAACTCTTTGATCCGGTTCCTG
AACAGGATCTATTTGAGGCGCTAAATGAAACCTTAACGCTATGGAACTCGCCGCCCGACTGGGCTGGCGA
TGAGCGAAATGTAGTGCTTACGTTGTCCCGCATTTGGTACAGCGCAGTAACCGGCAAAATCGCGCCGAAG
GATGTCGCTGCCGACTGGGCAATGGAGCGCCTGCCGGCCCAGTATCAGCCCGTCATACTTGAAGCTAGAC
AGGCTTATCTTGGACAAGAAGAAGATCGCTTGGCCTCGCGCGCAGATCAGTTGGAAGAATTTGTCCATTA
CGTAAAAGGCGAGATCACCAAGGTAGTCGGCAAATAACTGTCAGACCAAGTTTACTCATATATACTTTAG
ATTGATTTAAAACTTCATTTTTAATTTAAAAGGATCTAGGTGAAGATCCTTTTTGATAATCTCATGACCA
AAATCCCTTAACGTGAGTTTTCGTTCCACTGAGCGTCAGACCCCGTAGAAAAGATCAAAGGATCTTCTTG
AGATCCTTTTTTTCTGCGCGTAATCTGCTGCTTGCAAACAAAAAAACCACCGCTACCAGCGGTGGTTTGT
TTGCCGGATCAAGAGCTACCAACTCTTTTTCCGAAGGTAACTGGCTTCAGCAGAGCGCAGATACCAAATA
CTGTTCTTCTAGTGTAGCCGTAGTTAGGCCACCACTTCAAGAACTCTGTAGCACCGCCTACATACCTCGC
TCTGCTAATCCTGTTACCAGTGGCTGCTGCCAGTGGCGATAAGTCGTGTCTTACCGGGTTGGACTCAAGA
CGATAGTTACCGGATAAGGCGCAGCGGTCGGGCTGAACGGGGGGTTCGTGCACACAGCCCAGCTTGGAGC
GAACGACCTACACCGAACTGAGATACCTACAGCGTGAGCTATGAGAAAGCGCCACGCTTCCCGAAGGGAG
AAAGGCGGACAGGTATCCGGTAAGCGGCAGGGTCGGAACAGGAGAGCGCACGAGGGAGCTTCCAGGGGGA
AACGCCTGGTATCTTTATAGTCCTGTCGGGTTTCGCCACCTCTGACTTGAGCGTCGATTTTTGTGATGCT
CGTCAGGGGGGCGGAGCCTATGGAAAAACGCCAGCAACGCGGCCTTTTTACGGTTCCTGGCCTTTTGCTG
GCCTTTTGCTCACATGTTCTTTCCTGCGTTATCCCCTGATTCTGTGGATAACCGTATTACCGCCTTTGAG
TGAGCTGATACCGCTCGCCGCAGCCGAACGACCGAGCGCAGCGAGTCAGTGAGCGAGGAAGCGGAAGAGC
GCCCAATACGCAAACCGCCTCTCCCCGCGCGTTGGCCGATTCATTAATCACTCTGTGGTCTCACCATCGT
ATAATGTCTCCAGGTTGTCTCAGCATAAACACCCCGCCCCCGCTCAGGCACACAGGAAGAGAGCTCAGGT
CGTTTCCATTGCGTCCATACTCTTCACTCATTGTCATCTGCAGGAGAACTTCCCCTGTCCCTTTGCCAAG
CCCTCTCTTCGTCGTTGTCCACGCCTTCAAGTTTTCACCATTATTTTTCTAGACACCAATGTGAGACCAC
GAA
Features (pLannotate 1.2.2; 6 found; start..end, strand, type, name):
    110..214     +  promoter       AmpR promoter: bla
    205..285     -  CDS            int (fragment): INT2_ECOLX - Protein inferred from homology: Swiss-Prot protein existence level 3. Putative integrase believed to be involved in the insertion of antibiotic resistance genes into plasmids and transposons. From Escherichia coli.
    373..429     +  CDS            GmR (fragment): gentamycin acetyltransferase; aacC1; confers resistance to gentamycin
    436..1224    +  CDS            aadA: S3AD_ECOLX - Experimental evidence at protein level: Swiss-Prot protein existence level 1. Mediates bacterial resistance to the antibiotics streptomycin and spectinomycin. From Escherichia coli.
   1398..1986    +  rep_origin     ori: high-copy-number ColE1/pMB1/pBR322/pUC origin of replication
   2169..2218    +  CDS            lacI (fragment): lac repressor; lacI; The lac repressor binds to the lac operator to inhibit transcription in E. coli. This inhibition can be relieved by adding lactose or isopropyl-β-D-thiogalactopyranoside (IPTG).
