[The description below was written by a language model from this plasmid's Addgene catalogue record and pLannotate feature annotations shown in this document.]
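Description:
pFTK032 is a level 0 (LVL0) part plasmid from the Fungal Modular Cloning ToolKit, a synthetic biology collection for filamentous fungi. It is built on the pAGM1276 backbone, a MoClo-style entry vector, and the sequenced record is small, at about 2.5 kb. It is maintained in E. coli from a high-copy ColE1/pUC-type origin and selected with spectinomycin. Resistance comes from an aadA gene, which inactivates spectinomycin and streptomycin and lies downstream of a bla (AmpR-type) promoter. The short annotated fragments of an integrase, a gentamicin acetyltransferase and lacI are not functional genes. The first two are probably remnants of the integron context from which the aadA cassette was taken, and the lacI piece is probably residual vector sequence.

The payload is the core promoter of pcbC (locus Pc21g21380), recorded as "CPpcbC" and marked "for fusion". The source species is listed only broadly as Penicillium, Aspergillus or other fungi. The annotation tool did not recognise this element, so it has no entry in the feature table and presumably sits in the unannotated part of the plasmid. A core promoter part is a minimal transcription initiation region, and the "for fusion" label suggests it is meant to be joined to upstream regulatory sequences to make hybrid or synthetic promoters, although the record does not describe specific partners.

As a level 0 part, the plasmid is not an expression construct in its own right. It stores a standardised DNA part to be released and combined with other parts into higher-level transcription units for fungal hosts. The cloning sites and the overhangs flanking the part are not stated in the record.
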