Addgene plasmid #171304: pFTK032
Purpose: Part Plasmid Entry Vector (LVL0) from the Fungal Modular Cloning ToolKit.
Depositing lab: Arnold Driessen. Depositing organization: University of Groningen. Publication: Modular Synthetic Biology Toolkit for Filamentous Fungi. Mozsik L, Pohl C, Meyer V, Bovenberg RAL, Nygard Y, Driessen AJM. ACS Synth Biol. 2021 Nov 2. doi: 10.1021/acssynbio.1c00260. PubMed 34726388.
Backbone
  Vector backbone: pAGM1276
  Vector type: Bacterial Expression, Yeast Expression, Synthetic Biology
Growth in bacteria
  Bacterial resistance: Spectinomycin, 50 μg/mL
  Growth temperature: 37°C
  Growth strain: DH5alpha
  Copy number: High Copy
Gene/Insert
  Gene/Insert name: CPpcbC Pc21g21380 core promoter (for fusion)
  Species: Penicillium, Aspergillus, or other fungal sources
  Mutation: n/a
  Cloning method: Restriction Enzyme; 5′ cloning site Unknown (unknown if destroyed)
Terms and licenses: Academic/Nonprofit Terms; Industry Terms: Not Available to Industry
How to cite: pFTK032 was a gift from Arnold Driessen (Addgene plasmid # 171304 ; http://n2t.net/addgene:171304 ; RRID:Addgene_171304)
